Addgene plasmid #143973: TFORF1749
Purpose: Lentiviral vector for overexpressing transcription factor ORFs with unique 24-bp barcodes. Barcodes facilitate identification of transcription factors in pooled screens.
Depositing lab: Feng Zhang. Depositing organization: Broad Institute. Publication: A transcription factor atlas of directed differentiation. Joung J, Ma S, Tay T, Geiger-Schuller KR, Kirchgatterer PC, Verdine VK, Guo B, Arias-Garcia MA, Allen WE, Singh A, Kuksenko O, Abudayyeh OO, Gootenberg JS, Fu Z, Macrae RK, Buenrostro JD, Regev A, Zhang F. Cell. 2023 Jan 5;186(1):209-229.e26. doi: 10.1016/j.cell.2022.11.026. PubMed 36608654.
Backbone
  Vector backbone: pLX_TRC317
  Backbone manufacturer: Broad Institute Genetic Perturbation Platform
  Backbone size w/o insert (bp): 8264
  Vector type: Mammalian Expression, Lentiviral
  Selectable markers: Puromycin
Growth in bacteria
  Bacterial resistance: Ampicillin, 100 μg/mL
  Growth temperature: 37°C
  Growth strain: NEB Stable
  Copy number: High Copy
Gene/Insert
  Gene/Insert name: ZNF184
  Species: H. sapiens (human)
  Insert size (bp): 2357
  Entrez Gene: ZNF184 (a.k.a. kr-ZNF3)
  Promoter: EF1a
  Cloning method: Unknown
  Sequencing primers: 5′ GGGTGGAGACTGAAGTTAGGCCAG; 3′ CACATAGCGTAAAAGGAGCAACATAG
Terms and licenses: Academic/Nonprofit Terms; Industry Terms: Not Available to Industry
Depositor comments: NM_001318892,NM_001318891,NM_007149,ENST00000211936,ENST00000377419 . The transcription factor ORF portion of this plasmid was synthesized by Genewiz. Please test multiple small colonies in case of plasmid recombination. To make this collection available in a timely manner, a portion of this collection was not fully sequenced by Addgene. If an Addgene verified full plasmid sequence is not available, please contact us prior to placing an order to request the full sequence.
How to cite: TFORF1749 was a gift from Feng Zhang (Addgene plasmid # 143973 ; http://n2t.net/addgene:143973 ; RRID:Addgene_143973)
