[The description below was written by a language model from this plasmid's Addgene catalogue record and pLannotate feature annotations shown in this document.]
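Description:
TFORF1749 is a third-generation-style, self-inactivating lentiviral expression plasmid built on the pLX_TRC317 backbone and carrying the human zinc-finger transcription factor ZNF184 as a synthesized open reading frame. It belongs to a large barcoded transcription factor ORF collection in which each clone carries a unique 24-bp barcode, so that individual factors can be identified by sequencing in pooled overexpression screens such as directed-differentiation studies. In bacteria it is maintained through a high-copy ColE1/pUC origin with ampicillin resistance; an f1 origin and remnants of a lac/T7/T3 cloning region are also present. The depositor cautions that the plasmid can recombine.

The viral cassette begins with an RSV promoter fused to a truncated HIV-1 5' LTR, which drives Tat-independent transcription of the genomic RNA in packaging cells. This is followed by the Ψ packaging signal with a gag fragment and the RRE for Rev-dependent nuclear export. An SV40 early promoter drives puromycin N-acetyltransferase for selection of transduced mammalian cells. Downstream, after a cPPT/CTS element that aids nuclear import, the EF-1α promoter drives constitutive ZNF184 expression. The annotation software labels only the first part of the ORF as ZNF184, and a short hit to an engineered zinc-finger domain further along most likely reflects the repetitive zinc-finger array rather than a separate element. The barcode is not annotated in the feature table, so its position is not stated. A WPRE enhances transcript stability and expression, and the ΔU3 3' LTR inactivates the viral promoter after integration. An SV40 polyadenylation signal and SV40 origin lie outside the LTR.
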