Features (pLannotate 1.2.2; 32 found; start..end, strand, type, name):
      5..231     +  promoter       RSV promoter: Rous sarcoma virus enhancer/promoter
    232..412     +  LTR            5' LTR (truncated): truncated 5' long terminal repeat (LTR) from HIV-1
    459..584     +  misc_feature   HIV-1 Ψ: packaging signal of human immunodeficiency virus type 1
    568..931     +  CDS            HIV-1 gag (fragment): gag protein from human immunodeficiency virus 1; gag
   1077..1310    +  misc_feature   RRE: The Rev response element (RRE) of HIV-1 allows for Rev-dependent mRNA export from the nucleus to the cytoplasm.
   1687..1713    +  CDS            Rev (fragment): human immunodeficiency virus 1 (HIV-1) Rev protein; rev; enhances nuclear export of unspliced and incompletely spliced viral mRNAs
   1720..1743    +  promoter       SV40 promoter (fragment): SV40 early promoter
   1744..1815    +  promoter       SV40 promoter (fragment): SV40 enhancer and early promoter
   1839..1974    +  rep_origin     SV40 ori: SV40 origin of replication
   2020..2616    +  CDS            PuroR (fragment): puromycin N-acetyltransferase; pac from Streptomyces; confers resistance to puromycin
   2665..2782    +  misc_feature   cPPT/CTS: central polypurine tract and central termination sequence of HIV-1
   2847..2913    +  CDS            small t antigen (fragment): SV40 (simian virus 40) small t antigen
   2920..4098    +  promoter       EF-1α promoter: strong constitutive promoter for human elongation factor EF-1α
   4115..4855    +  CDS            ZNF184 (fragment): ZN184_HUMAN - Experimental evidence at protein level: Swiss-Prot protein existence level 1. May be involved in transcriptional regulation. From Homo sapiens (Human).
   5348..5364    +  CDS            CCR5TC (fragment): zinc-finger domain from the CCR5-224 (+) zinc-finger nuclease that recognizes the left half-site target sequence in the human CCR5 gene (Perez et al., 2008; Gross et al., 2013)
   6383..6436    +  promoter       U6 promoter (fragment): RNA polymerase III promoter for human U6 snRNA
   6478..7066    +  misc_feature   WPRE: woodchuck hepatitis virus posttranscriptional regulatory element
   7117..7136    +  misc_feature   cPPT/CTS (fragment): central polypurine tract and central termination sequence of HIV-1
   7138..7371    +  LTR            3' LTR (ΔU3): self-inactivating 3' long terminal repeat (LTR) from HIV-1
   7449..7570    +  polyA_signal   SV40 poly(A) signal: SV40 polyadenylation signal
   7610..7745    +  rep_origin     SV40 ori: SV40 origin of replication
   7766..7784    -  promoter       T7 promoter: promoter for bacteriophage T7 RNA polymerase
   7792..7947    +  CDS            lacZα (fragment): LacZα fragment of β-galactosidase; lacZ fragment
   7952..8380    +  rep_origin     f1 ori (sequence partly withheld): f1 bacteriophage origin of replication; arrow indicates direction of (+) strand synthesis
   8433..8537    +  promoter       AmpR promoter: bla
   8538..9398    +  CDS            AmpR: β-lactamase; bla; confers resistance to ampicillin, carbenicillin, and related antibiotics
   9569..10157   +  rep_origin     ori: high-copy-number ColE1/pMB1/pBR322/pUC origin of replication
  10340..10432   +  CDS            lacI (fragment): lac repressor; lacI; The lac repressor binds to the lac operator to inhibit transcription in E. coli. This inhibition can be relieved by adding lactose or isopropyl-β-D-thiogalactopyranoside (IPTG).
  10445..10466   +  protein_bind   CAP binding site: CAP binding activates transcription in the presence of cAMP. E. coli catabolite activator protein
  10481..10511   +  promoter       lac promoter: promoter for the E. coli lac operon
  10519..10535   +  protein_bind   lac operator: The lac repressor binds to the lac operator to inhibit transcription in E. coli. This inhibition can be relieved by adding lactose or isopropyl-β-D-thiogalactopyranoside (IPTG). lac repressor encoded by lacI
  10580..10598   +  promoter       T3 promoter: promoter for bacteriophage T3 RNA polymerase
>Addgene plasmid #143973 | TFORF1749 | addgene full sequence | sequence record 400542 | Addgene NGS Result
TTAATGTAGTCTTATGCAATACTCTTGTAGTCTTGCAACATGGTAACGATGAGTTAGCAACATGCCTTAC
AAGGAGAGAAAAAGCACCGTGCATGCCGATTGGTGGAAGTAAGGTGGTACGATCGTGCCTTATTAGGAAG
GCAACAGACGGGTCTGACATGGATTGGACGAACCACTGAATTGCCGCATTGCAGAGATATTGTATTTAAG
TGCCTAGCTCGATACATAAACGGGTCTCTCTGGTTAGACCAGATCTGAGCCTGGGAGCTCTCTGGCTAAC
TAGGGAACCCACTGCTTAAGCCTCAATAAAGCTTGCCTTGAGTGCTTCAAGTAGTGTGTGCCCGTCTGTT
GTGTGACTCTGGTAACTAGAGATCCCTCAGACCCTTTTAGTCAGTGTGGAAAATCTCTAGCAGTGGCGCC
CGAACAGGGACTTGAAAGCGAAAGGGAAACCAGAGGAGCTCTCTCGACGCAGGACTCGGCTTGCTGAAGC
GCGCACGGCAAGAGGCGAGGGGCGGCGACTGGTGAGTACGCCAAAAATTTTGACTAGCGGAGGCTAGAAG
GAGAGAGATGGGTGCGAGAGCGTCAGTATTAAGCGGGGGAGAATTAGATCGCGATGGGAAAAAATTCGGT
TAAGGCCAGGGGGAAAGAAAAAATATAAATTAAAACATATAGTATGGGCAAGCAGGGAGCTAGAACGATT
CGCAGTTAATCCTGGCCTGTTAGAAACATCAGAAGGCTGTAGACAAATACTGGGACAGCTACAACCATCC
CTTCAGACAGGATCAGAAGAACTTAGATCATTATATAATACAGTAGCAACCCTCTATTGTGTGCATCAAA
GGATAGAGATAAAAGACACCAAGGAAGCTTTAGACAAGATAGAGGAAGAGCAAAACAAAAGTAAGACCAC
CGCACAGCAAGCGGCCGCTGATCTTCAGACCTGGAGGAGGAGATATGAGGGACAATTGGAGAAGTGAATT
ATATAAATATAAAGTAGTAAAAATTGAACCATTAGGAGTAGCACCCACCAAGGCAAAGAGAAGAGTGGTG
CAGAGAGAAAAAAGAGCAGTGGGAATAGGAGCTTTGTTCCTTGGGTTCTTGGGAGCAGCAGGAAGCACTA
TGGGCGCAGCGTCAATGACGCTGACGGTACAGGCCAGACAATTATTGTCTGGTATAGTGCAGCAGCAGAA
CAATTTGCTGAGGGCTATTGAGGCGCAACAGCATCTGTTGCAACTCACAGTCTGGGGCATCAAGCAGCTC
CAGGCAAGAATCCTGGCTGTGGAAAGATACCTAAAGGATCAACAGCTCCTGGGGATTTGGGGTTGCTCTG
GAAAACTCATTTGCACCACTGCTGTGCCTTGGAATGCTAGTTGGAGTAATAAATCTCTGGAACAGATTTG
GAATCACACGACCTGGATGGAGTGGGACAGAGAAATTAACAATTACACAAGCTTAATACACTCCTTAATT
GAAGAATCGCAAAACCAGCAAGAAAAGAATGAACAAGAATTATTGGAATTAGATAAATGGGCAAGTTTGT
GGAATTGGTTTAACATAACAAATTGGCTGTGGTATATAAAATTATTCATAATGATAGTAGGAGGCTTGGT
AGGTTTAAGAATAGTTTTTGCTGTACTTTCTATAGTGAATAGAGTTAGGCAGGGATATTCACCATTATCG
TTTCAGACCCACCTCCCAACCCCGAGGGGACCCATGCATTGCATCTCAATTAGTCAGCAACCAGGTGTGG
AAAGTCCCCAGGCTCCCCAGCAGGCAGAAGTATGCAAAGCATGCGTCTCAATTAGTCAGCAACCATAGTC
CCGCCCCTAACTCCGCCCATCCCGCCCCTAACTCCGCCCAGTTCCGCCCATTCTCCGCCCCATGGCTGAC
TAATTTTTTTTATTTATGCAGAGGCCGAGGCCGCCTCGGCCTCTGAGCTATTCCAGAAGTAGTGAGGAGG
CTTTTTTGGAGGCCTAGGCTTTTGCAAAAAGCTTTCTAGAGGTACCACCGGAGCTTACCATGACCGAGTA
CAAGCCCACGGTGCGCCTCGCCACCCGCGACGACGTCCCCAGGGCCGTACGCACCCTCGCCGCCGCGTTC
GCCGACTACCCCGCCACGCGCCACACCGTCGATCCGGACCGCCACATCGAGCGGGTCACCGAGCTGCAAG
AACTCTTCCTCACGCGCGTCGGGCTCGACATCGGCAAGGTGTGGGTCGCGGACGACGGCGCCGCCGTGGC
GGTCTGGACCACGCCGGAGAGCGTCGAAGCGGGGGCGGTGTTCGCCGAGATCGGCCCGCGCATGGCCGAG
TTGAGCGGTTCCCGGCTGGCCGCGCAGCAACAGATGGAAGGCCTCCTGGCGCCGCACCGGCCCAAGGAGC
CCGCGTGGTTCCTGGCCACCGTCGGCGTCTCGCCCGACCACCAGGGCAAGGGTCTGGGCAGCGCCGTCGT
GCTCCCCGGAGTGGAGGCGGCCGAGCGCGCCGGGGTGCCCGCCTTCCTGGAGACCTCCGCGCCCCGCAAC
CTCCCCTTCTACGAGCGGCTCGGCTTCACCGTCACCGCCGACGTCGAGGTGCCCGAAGGACCGCGCACCT
GGTGCATGACCCGCAAGCCCGGTGCCAGTTAACGAATTCTAGATCTTGAGACAAATGGCAGTATTCATCC
ACAATTTTAAAAGAAAAGGGGGGATTGGGGGGTACAGTGCAGGGGAAAGAATAGTAGACATAATAGCAAC
AGACATACAAACTAAAGAATTACAAAAACAAATTACAAAAATTCAAAATTTTCGGGTTTATTACAGGGAC
AGCAGAGATCCACTTTGGCGCCGGCTCGAGGCCTGCAGGTGCAAAGATGGATAAAGTTTTAAACAGAGAG
GAATCTTTGCAGCTAATGGACCTTCTAGGTCTTGAAAGGAGTGGGAATTGGCTCCGGTGCCCGTCAGTGG
GCAGAGCGCACATCGCCCACAGTCCCCGAGAAGTTGGGGGGAGGGGTCGGCAATTGAACCGGTGCCTAGA
GAAGGTGGCGCGGGGTAAACTGGGAAAGTGATGTCGTGTACTGGCTCCGCCTTTTTCCCGAGGGTGGGGG
AGAACCGTATATAAGTGCAGTAGTCGCCGTGAACGTTCTTTTTCGCAACGGGTTTGCCGCCAGAACACAG
GTAAGTGCCGTGTGTGGTTCCCGCGGGCCTGGCCTCTTTACGGGTTATGGCCCTTGCGTGCCTTGAATTA
CTTCCACCTGGCTGCAGTACGTGATTCTTGATCCCGAGCTTCGGGTTGGAAGTGGGTGGGAGAGTTCGAG
GCCTTGCGCTTAAGGAGCCCCTTCGCCTCGTGCTTGAGTTGAGGCCTGGCCTGGGCGCTGGGGCCGCCGC
GTGCGAATCTGGTGGCACCTTCGCGCCTGTCTCGCTGCTTTCGATAAGTCTCTAGCCATTTAAAATTTTT
GATGACCTGCTGCGACGCTTTTTTTCTGGCAAGATAGTCTTGTAAATGCGGGCCAAGATCTGCACACTGG
TATTTCGGTTTTTGGGGCCGCGGGCGGCGACGGGGCCCGTGCGTCCCAGCGCACATGTTCGGCGAGGCGG
GGCCTGCGAGCGCGGCCACCGAGAATCGGACGGGGGTAGTCTCAAGCTGGCCGGCCTGCTCTGGTGCCTG
GCCTCGCGCCGCCGTGTATCGCCCCGCCCTGGGCGGCAAGGCTGGCCCGGTCGGCACCAGTTGCGTGAGC
GGAAAGATGGCCGCTTCCCGGCCCTGCTGCAGGGAGCTCAAAATGGAGGACGCGGCGCTCGGGAGAGCGG
GCGGGTGAGTCACCCACACAAAGGAAAAGGGCCTTTCCGTCCTCAGCCGTCGCTTCATGTGACTCCACGG
AGTACCGGGCGCCGTCCAGGCACCTCGATTAGTTCTCGAGCTTTTGGAGTACGTCGTCTTTAGGTTGGGG
GGAGGGGTTTTATGCGATGGAGTTTCCCCACACTGAGTGGGTGGAGACTGAAGTTAGGCCAGCTTGGCAC
TTGATGTAATTCTCCTTGGAATTTGCCCTTTTTGAGTTTGGATCTTGGTTCATTCTCAAGCCTCAGACAG
TGGTTCAAAGTTTTTTTCTTCCATTTCAGGTGTCGTGAGGCTAGCACCGCCACCATGGAAGATCTGTCCT
CTCCAGACTCCACCCTTCTCCAAGGGGGACATAATCTACTCTCATCAGCCAGTTTTCAGGAAGCGGTGAC
TTTCAAGGATGTGATAGTGGACTTTACCCAGGAAGAATGGAAACAGCTGGACCCTGGCCAGAGAGATTTG
TTCAGGGATGTGACATTGGAAAATTATACACACCTGGTCTCTATAGGACTCCAAGTTTCTAAACCTGATG
TGATTTCCCAGTTAGAGCAAGGGACAGAGCCATGGATCATGGAGCCAAGCATTCCAGTAGGTACCTGTGC
AGACTGGGAGACAAGACTTGAAAATAGTGTGTCAGCCCCAGAGCCTGACATTTCTGAAGAAGAGCTATCT
CCAGAGGTAATAGTGGAAAAACACAAAAGAGATGATTCTTGGAGTTCCAACTTGCTAGAAAGTTGGGAAT
ATGAAGGCAGTTTAGAGAGACAGCAGGCAAACCAACAGACACTGCCAAAGGAAATAAAGGTAACCGAAAA
GACAATACCCAGTTGGGAAAAAGGCCCTGTAAATAATGAATTTGGGAAAAGTGTCAATGTGAGTTCAAAC
CTTGTAACACAAGAACCATCTCCAGAAGAGACCTCTACTAAAAGAAGCATCAAACAGAATTCAAACCCAG
TTAAAAAAGAGAAATCTTGTAAGTGCAATGAATGTGGGAAAGCCTTTAGTTATTGTTCAGCTCTTATTCG
CCATCAGAGAACACATACTGGAGAAAAACCCTACAAATGTAATGAATGTGAAAAAGCCTTCAGCCGGAGT
GAAAACCTTATAAACCATCAAAGAATTCATACTGGAGATAAACCATATAAATGTGATCAGTGTGGAAAAG
GCTTCATTGAGGGTCCATCTCTTACTCAACATCAAAGAATTCATACTGGAGAAAAACCATATAAATGTGA
TGAATGTGGGAAAGCCTTTAGTCAGAGGACCCATCTTGTTCAGCATCAGAGAATTCATACTGGCGAGAAG
CCATACACTTGTAATGAGTGTGGAAAAGCCTTTAGCCAGAGAGGCCACTTTATGGAACATCAGAAAATTC
ATACGGGAGAAAAACCTTTTAAATGTGATGAATGTGATAAAACCTTCACCAGGAGCACACACCTTACTCA
ACATCAAAAAATTCATACTGGAGAAAAAACCTATAAATGTAATGAATGTGGAAAGGCCTTCAACGGGCCC
TCAACTTTTATCCGTCATCATATGATTCATACTGGTGAAAAACCGTACGAATGCAATGAATGTGGGAAAG
CCTTCAGCCAGCACTCAAACCTCACTCAGCATCAAAAAACTCATACTGGGGAGAAACCCTATGATTGTGC
AGAATGTGGAAAATCTTTTAGTTACTGGTCATCCCTTGCTCAACACCTGAAAATTCATACTGGAGAAAAA
CCTTACAAATGCAATGAATGTGGAAAGGCCTTCAGTTACTGCTCATCCCTTACTCAACATCGGAGAATTC
ACACGAGAGAAAAGCCCTTTGAATGCAGTGAATGTGGAAAGGCTTTCAGTTATCTCTCAAACCTTAATCA
GCATCAGAAAACTCATACTCAAGAGAAAGCTTATGAATGTAAAGAATGTGGGAAAGCTTTTATTCGGAGT
TCATCTCTTGCTAAGCATGAAAGAATTCATACTGGAGAGAAACCCTATCAGTGTCATGAATGTGGGAAAA
CCTTCAGTTATGGTTCATCCCTTATTCAGCATAGGAAGATCCATACTGGAGAACGACCTTACAAGTGTAA
TGAGTGTGGGAGAGCATTCAACCAGAACATACACCTTACACAGCATAAGAGAATTCATACAGGAGCCAAG
CCTTATGAGTGTGCTGAGTGTGGTAAAGCCTTTCGACATTGTTCATCTCTTGCTCAACATCAAAAAACTC
ACACAGAAGAAAAACCCTACCAGTGTAATAAATGTGAAAAGACCTTTAGCCAGAGCTCCCATCTAACTCA
GCATCAACGAATTCACACTGGGGAGAAGCCCTATAAGTGCAATGAATGTGACAAAGCCTTTAGCCGGAGC
ACTCATCTGACTGAACATCAGAATACTCATACTGGAGAGAAACCTTATAACTGTAATGAATGCAGAAAGA
CTTTTAGCCAGAGCACATATCTCATTCAGCACCAGAGAATTCATTCAGGAGAGAAGCCTTTTGGATGTAA
TGATTGTGGAAAATCCTTCAGATATCGCTCTGCTCTCAACAAACATCAGAGACTGCATCCTGGCATATAG
TAATGAACTAGTCCGTAACTTGAAAGTATTTCGATTTCTTGGCTTTATATATCTTGTGGAAAGGACGATT
CTGCAGAGGTTGGTCGCCATCGACGCGTTAAGTCGACAATCAACCTCTGGATTACAAAATTTGTGAAAGA
TTGACTGGTATTCTTAACTATGTTGCTCCTTTTACGCTATGTGGATACGCTGCTTTAATGCCTTTGTATC
ATGCTATTGCTTCCCGTATGGCTTTCATTTTCTCCTCCTTGTATAAATCCTGGTTGCTGTCTCTTTATGA
GGAGTTGTGGCCCGTTGTCAGGCAACGTGGCGTGGTGTGCACTGTGTTTGCTGACGCAACCCCCACTGGT
TGGGGCATTGCCACCACCTGTCAGCTCCTTTCCGGGACTTTCGCTTTCCCCCTCCCTATTGCCACGGCGG
AACTCATCGCCGCCTGCCTTGCCCGCTGCTGGACAGGGGCTCGGCTGTTGGGCACTGACAATTCCGTGGT
GTTGTCGGGGAAATCATCGTCCTTTCCTTGGCTGCTCGCCTGTGTTGCCACCTGGATTCTGCGCGGGACG
TCCTTCTGCTACGTCCCTTCGGCCCTCAATCCAGCGGACCTTCCTTCCCGCGGCCTGCTGCCGGCTCTGC
GGCCTCTTCCGCGTCTTCGCCTTCGCCCTCAGACGAGTCGGATCTCCCTTTGGGCCGCCTCCCCGCGTCG
ACTTTAAGACCAATGACTTACAAGGCAGCTGTAGATCTTAGCCACTTTTTAAAAGAAAAGGGGGGACTGG
AAGGGCTAATTCACTCCCAACGAAGACAAGATCTGCTTTTTGCTTGTACTGGGTCTCTCTGGTTAGACCA
GATCTGAGCCTGGGAGCTCTCTGGCTAACTAGGGAACCCACTGCTTAAGCCTCAATAAAGCTTGCCTTGA
GTGCTTCAAGTAGTGTGTGCCCGTCTGTTGTGTGACTCTGGTAACTAGAGATCCCTCAGACCCTTTTAGT
CAGTGTGGAAAATCTCTAGCAGTACGTATAGTAGTTCATGTCATCTTATTATTCAGTATTTATAACTTGC
AAAGAAATGAATATCAGAGAGTGAGAGGAACTTGTTTATTGCAGCTTATAATGGTTACAAATAAAGCAAT
AGCATCACAAATTTCACAAATAAAGCATTTTTTTCACTGCATTCTAGTTGTGGTTTGTCCAAACTCATCA
ATGTATCTTATCATGTCTGGCTCTAGCTATCCCGCCCCTAACTCCGCCCATCCCGCCCCTAACTCCGCCC
AGTTCCGCCCATTCTCCGCCCCATGGCTGACTAATTTTTTTTATTTATGCAGAGGCCGAGGCCGCCTCGG
CCTCTGAGCTATTCCAGAAGTAGTGAGGAGGCTTTTTTGGAGGCCTAGGGACGTACCCAATTCGCCCTAT
AGTGAGTCGTATTACGCGCGCTCACTGGCCGTCGTTTTACAACGTCGTGACTGGGAAAACCCTGGCGTTA
CCCAACTTAATCGCCTTGCAGCACATCCCCCTTTCGCCAGCTGGCGTAATAGCGAAGAGGCCCGCACCGA
TCGCCCTTCCCAACAGTTGCGCAGCCTGAATGGCGAATGGG
[124 nt withheld, positions 7952-8075]
C
[91 nt withheld, positions 8077-8167]
A
[49 nt withheld, positions 8169-8217]
CCTTTGACGTTGGAGTCCACGTTCTTT
[37 nt withheld, positions 8245-8281]
ACCCTATCTCGGTCTATTCTTTTGATTTATAAGGGATTTTGCCGATTTCGGCCTATTGGTTAAAAAATGA
GCTGATTTAACAAAAATTTAACGCGAATTTTAACAAAATATTAACGCTTACAATTTAGGTGGCACTTTTC
GGGGAAATGTGCGCGGAACCCCTATTTGTTTATTTTTCTAAATACATTCAAATATGTATCCGCTCATGAG
ACAATAACCCTGATAAATGCTTCAATAATATTGAAAAAGGAAGAGTATGAGTATTCAACATTTCCGTGTC
GCCCTTATTCCCTTTTTTGCGGCATTTTGCCTTCCTGTTTTTGCTCACCCAGAAACGCTGGTGAAAGTAA
AAGATGCTGAAGATCAGTTGGGTGCACGAGTGGGTTACATCGAACTGGATCTCAACAGCGGTAAGATCCT
TGAGAGTTTTCGCCCCGAAGAACGTTTTCCAATGATGAGCACTTTTAAAGTTCTGCTATGTGGCGCGGTA
TTATCCCGTATTGACGCCGGGCAAGAGCAACTCGGTCGCCGCATACACTATTCTCAGAATGACTTGGTTG
AGTACTCACCAGTCACAGAAAAGCATCTTACGGATGGCATGACAGTAAGAGAATTATGCAGTGCTGCCAT
AACCATGAGTGATAACACTGCGGCCAACTTACTTCTGACAACGATCGGAGGACCGAAGGAGCTAACCGCT
TTTTTGCACAACATGGGGGATCATGTAACTCGCCTTGATCGTTGGGAACCGGAGCTGAATGAAGCCATAC
CAAACGACGAGCGTGACACCACGATGCCTGTAGCAATGGCAACAACGTTGCGCAAACTATTAACTGGCGA
ACTACTTACTCTAGCTTCCCGGCAACAATTAATAGACTGGATGGAGGCGGATAAAGTTGCAGGACCACTT
CTGCGCTCGGCCCTTCCGGCTGGCTGGTTTATTGCTGATAAATCTGGAGCCGGTGAGCGTGGGTCTCGCG
GTATCATTGCAGCACTGGGGCCAGATGGTAAGCCCTCCCGTATCGTAGTTATCTACACGACGGGGAGTCA
GGCAACTATGGATGAACGAAATAGACAGATCGCTGAGATAGGTGCCTCACTGATTAAGCATTGGTAACTG
TCAGACCAAGTTTACTCATATATACTTTAGATTGATTTAAAACTTCATTTTTAATTTAAAAGGATCTAGG
TGAAGATCCTTTTTGATAATCTCATGACCAAAATCCCTTAACGTGAGTTTTCGTTCCACTGAGCGTCAGA
CCCCGTAGAAAAGATCAAAGGATCTTCTTGAGATCCTTTTTTTCTGCGCGTAATCTGCTGCTTGCAAACA
AAAAAACCACCGCTACCAGCGGTGGTTTGTTTGCCGGATCAAGAGCTACCAACTCTTTTTCCGAAGGTAA
CTGGCTTCAGCAGAGCGCAGATACCAAATACTGTTCTTCTAGTGTAGCCGTAGTTAGGCCACCACTTCAA
GAACTCTGTAGCACCGCCTACATACCTCGCTCTGCTAATCCTGTTACCAGTGGCTGCTGCCAGTGGCGAT
AAGTCGTGTCTTACCGGGTTGGACTCAAGACGATAGTTACCGGATAAGGCGCAGCGGTCGGGCTGAACGG
GGGGTTCGTGCACACAGCCCAGCTTGGAGCGAACGACCTACACCGAACTGAGATACCTACAGCGTGAGCT
ATGAGAAAGCGCCACGCTTCCCGAAGGGAGAAAGGCGGACAGGTATCCGGTAAGCGGCAGGGTCGGAACA
GGAGAGCGCACGAGGGAGCTTCCAGGGGGAAACGCCTGGTATCTTTATAGTCCTGTCGGGTTTCGCCACC
TCTGACTTGAGCGTCGATTTTTGTGATGCTCGTCAGGGGGGCGGAGCCTATGGAAAAACGCCAGCAACGC
GGCCTTTTTACGGTTCCTGGCCTTTTGCTGGCCTTTTGCTCACATGTTCTTTCCTGCGTTATCCCCTGAT
TCTGTGGATAACCGTATTACCGCCTTTGAGTGAGCTGATACCGCTCGCCGCAGCCGAACGACCGAGCGCA
GCGAGTCAGTGAGCGAGGAAGCGGAAGAGCGCCCAATACGCAAACCGCCTCTCCCCGCGCGTTGGCCGAT
TCATTAATGCAGCTGGCACGACAGGTTTCCCGACTGGAAAGCGGGCAGTGAGCGCAACGCAATTAATGTG
AGTTAGCTCACTCATTAGGCACCCCAGGCTTTACACTTTATGCTTCCGGCTCGTATGTTGTGTGGAATTG
TGAGCGGATAACAATTTCACACAGGAAACAGCTATGACCATGATTACGCCAAGCGCGCAATTAACCCTCA
CTAAAGGGAACAAAAGCTGGAGCTGCAAGC
