>Addgene plasmid #143973 | TFORF1749 | depositor partial sequence | sequence record 284046 | Insert
ACCGCCACCATGGAAGATCTGTCCTCTCCAGACTCCACCCTTCTCCAAGGGGGACATAATCTACTCTCAT
CAGCCAGTTTTCAGGAAGCGGTGACTTTCAAGGATGTGATAGTGGACTTTACCCAGGAAGAATGGAAACA
GCTGGACCCTGGCCAGAGAGATTTGTTCAGGGATGTGACATTGGAAAATTATACACACCTGGTCTCTATA
GGACTCCAAGTTTCTAAACCTGATGTGATTTCCCAGTTAGAGCAAGGGACAGAGCCATGGATCATGGAGC
CAAGCATTCCAGTAGGTACCTGTGCAGACTGGGAGACAAGACTTGAAAATAGTGTGTCAGCCCCAGAGCC
TGACATTTCTGAAGAAGAGCTATCTCCAGAGGTAATAGTGGAAAAACACAAAAGAGATGATTCTTGGAGT
TCCAACTTGCTAGAAAGTTGGGAATATGAAGGCAGTTTAGAGAGACAGCAGGCAAACCAACAGACACTGC
CAAAGGAAATAAAGGTAACCGAAAAGACAATACCCAGTTGGGAAAAAGGCCCTGTAAATAATGAATTTGG
GAAAAGTGTCAATGTGAGTTCAAACCTTGTAACACAAGAACCATCTCCAGAAGAGACCTCTACTAAAAGA
AGCATCAAACAGAATTCAAACCCAGTTAAAAAAGAGAAATCTTGTAAGTGCAATGAATGTGGGAAAGCCT
TTAGTTATTGTTCAGCTCTTATTCGCCATCAGAGAACACATACTGGAGAAAAACCCTACAAATGTAATGA
ATGTGAAAAAGCCTTCAGCCGGAGTGAAAACCTTATAAACCATCAAAGAATTCATACTGGAGATAAACCA
TATAAATGTGATCAGTGTGGAAAAGGCTTCATTGAGGGTCCATCTCTTACTCAACATCAAAGAATTCATA
CTGGAGAAAAACCATATAAATGTGATGAATGTGGGAAAGCCTTTAGTCAGAGGACCCATCTTGTTCAGCA
TCAGAGAATTCATACTGGCGAGAAGCCATACACTTGTAATGAGTGTGGAAAAGCCTTTAGCCAGAGAGGC
CACTTTATGGAACATCAGAAAATTCATACGGGAGAAAAACCTTTTAAATGTGATGAATGTGATAAAACCT
TCACCAGGAGCACACACCTTACTCAACATCAAAAAATTCATACTGGAGAAAAAACCTATAAATGTAATGA
ATGTGGAAAGGCCTTCAACGGGCCCTCAACTTTTATCCGTCATCATATGATTCATACTGGTGAAAAACCG
TACGAATGCAATGAATGTGGGAAAGCCTTCAGCCAGCACTCAAACCTCACTCAGCATCAAAAAACTCATA
CTGGGGAGAAACCCTATGATTGTGCAGAATGTGGAAAATCTTTTAGTTACTGGTCATCCCTTGCTCAACA
CCTGAAAATTCATACTGGAGAAAAACCTTACAAATGCAATGAATGTGGAAAGGCCTTCAGTTACTGCTCA
TCCCTTACTCAACATCGGAGAATTCACACGAGAGAAAAGCCCTTTGAATGCAGTGAATGTGGAAAGGCTT
TCAGTTATCTCTCAAACCTTAATCAGCATCAGAAAACTCATACTCAAGAGAAAGCTTATGAATGTAAAGA
ATGTGGGAAAGCTTTTATTCGGAGTTCATCTCTTGCTAAGCATGAAAGAATTCATACTGGAGAGAAACCC
TATCAGTGTCATGAATGTGGGAAAACCTTCAGTTATGGTTCATCCCTTATTCAGCATAGGAAGATCCATA
CTGGAGAACGACCTTACAAGTGTAATGAGTGTGGGAGAGCATTCAACCAGAACATACACCTTACACAGCA
TAAGAGAATTCATACAGGAGCCAAGCCTTATGAGTGTGCTGAGTGTGGTAAAGCCTTTCGACATTGTTCA
TCTCTTGCTCAACATCAAAAAACTCACACAGAAGAAAAACCCTACCAGTGTAATAAATGTGAAAAGACCT
TTAGCCAGAGCTCCCATCTAACTCAGCATCAACGAATTCACACTGGGGAGAAGCCCTATAAGTGCAATGA
ATGTGACAAAGCCTTTAGCCGGAGCACTCATCTGACTGAACATCAGAATACTCATACTGGAGAGAAACCT
TATAACTGTAATGAATGCAGAAAGACTTTTAGCCAGAGCACATATCTCATTCAGCACCAGAGAATTCATT
CAGGAGAGAAGCCTTTTGGATGTAATGATTGTGGAAAATCCTTCAGATATCGCTCTGCTCTCAACAAACA
TCAGAGACTGCATCCTGGCATATAGTAATGAACTAGTCCGTAACTTGAAAGTATTTCGATTTCTTGGCTT
TATATATCTTGTGGAAAGGACGATTCTGCAGAGGTTGGTCGCCATCG
