>Addgene plasmid #143973 | TFORF1749 | depositor partial sequence | sequence record 284047 | Barcode
TTCTGCAGAGGTTGGTCGCCATCG
